>Addgene plasmid #49954 | JA1217 | depositor partial sequence | sequence record 74481 | TALE sequence
ATGGTGGACTTGAGGACACTCGGTTATTCGCAACAGCAACAGGAGAAAATCAAGCCTAAGGTCAGGAGCA
CCGTCGCGCAACACCACGAGGCGCTTGTGGGGCATGGCTTCACTCATGCGCATATTGTCGCGCTTTCACA
GCACCCTGCGGCGCTTGGGACGGTGGCTGTCAAATACCAAGATATGATTGCGGCCCTGCCCGAAGCCACG
CACGAGGCAATTGTAGGGGTCGGTAAACAGTGGTCGGGAGCGCGAGCACTTGAGGCGCTGCTGACTGTGG
CGGGTGAGCTTAGGGGGCCTCCGCTCCAGCTCGACACCGGGCAGCTGCTGAAGATCGCGAAGAGAGGGGG
AGTAACAGCGGTAGAGGCAGTGCACGCCTGGCGCAATGCGCTCACCGGGGCCCCCTTGAACCTGACCCCA
GACCAGGTAGTCGCAATCGCGTCACATGACGGGGGAAAGCAAGCCCTGGAAACCGTGCAAAGGTTGTTGC
CGGTCCTTTGTCAAGACCACGGCCTTACACCGGAGCAAGTCGTGGCCATTGCAAGCAACATCGGTGGCAA
ACAGGCTCTTGAGACGGTTCAGAGACTTCTCCCAGTTCTCTGTCAAGCCCACGGGCTGACTCCCGATCAA
GTTGTAGCGATTGCGTCGAACATTGGAGGGAAACAAGCATTGGAGACTGTCCAACGGCTCCTTCCCGTGT
TGTGTCAAGCCCACGGTTTGACGCCTGCACAAGTGGTCGCCATCGCCAGCCATGATGGCGGTAAGCAGGC
GCTGGAAACAGTACAGCGCCTGCTGCCTGTACTGTGCCAGGATCATGGACTGACCCCAGACCAGGTAGTC
GCAATCGCGTCAAACGGAGGGGGAAAGCAAGCCCTGGAAACCGTGCAAAGGTTGTTGCCGGTCCTTTGTC
AAGACCACGGCCTTACACCGGAGCAAGTCGTGGCCATTGCAAGCAATGGGGGTGGCAAACAGGCTCTTGA
GACGGTTCAGAGACTTCTCCCAGTTCTCTGTCAAGCCCACGGGCTGACTCCCGATCAAGTTGTAGCGATT
GCGTCGCATGACGGAGGGAAACAAGCATTGGAGACTGTCCAACGGCTCCTTCCCGTGTTGTGTCAAGCCC
ACGGTTTGACGCCTGCACAAGTGGTCGCCATCGCCTCGAATGGCGGCGGTAAGCAGGCGCTGGAAACAGT
ACAGCGCCTGCTGCCTGTACTGTGCCAGGATCATGGACTGACCCCAGACCAGGTAGTCGCAATCGCGTCA
AACGGAGGGGGAAAGCAAGCCCTGGAAACCGTGCAAAGGTTGTTGCCGGTCCTTTGTCAAGACCACGGCC
TTACACCGGAGCAAGTCGTGGCCATTGCAAGCAACATCGGTGGCAAACAGGCTCTTGAGACGGTTCAGAG
ACTTCTCCCAGTTCTCTGTCAAGCCCACGGGCTGACTCCCGATCAAGTTGTAGCGATTGCGTCCAACGGT
GGAGGGAAACAAGCATTGGAGACTGTCCAACGGCTCCTTCCCGTGTTGTGTCAAGCCCACGGTTTGACGC
CTGCACAAGTGGTCGCCATCGCCTCGAATGGCGGCGGTAAGCAGGCGCTGGAAACAGTACAGCGCCTGCT
GCCTGTACTGTGCCAGGATCATGGACTGACCCCAGACCAGGTAGTCGCAATCGCGTCAAACGGAGGGGGA
AAGCAAGCCCTGGAAACCGTGCAAAGGTTGTTGCCGGTCCTTTGTCAAGACCACGGCCTTACACCGGAGC
AAGTCGTGGCCATTGCAAATAATAACGGTGGCAAACAGGCTCTTGAGACGGTTCAGAGACTTCTCCCAGT
TCTCTGTCAAGCCCACGGGCTGACTCCCGATCAAGTTGTAGCGATTGCGTCCAACGGTGGAGGGAAACAA
GCATTGGAGACTGTCCAACGGCTCCTTCCCGTGTTGTGTCAAGCCCACGGTTTGACGCCTGCACAAGTGG
TCGCCATCGCCAACAACAACGGCGGTAAGCAGGCGCTGGAAACAGTACAGCGCCTGCTGCCTGTACTGTG
CCAGGATCATGGACTGACCCCAGACCAGGTAGTCGCAATCGCGTCAAACGGAGGGGGAAAGCAAGCCCTG
GAAACCGTGCAAAGGTTGTTGCCGGTCCTTTGTCAAGACCACGGCCTTACACCGGAGCAAGTCGTGGCCA
TTGCAAGCAACATCGGTGGCAAACAGGCTCTTGAGACGGTTCAGAGACTTCTCCCAGTTCTCTGTCAAGC
CCACGGGCTGACACCCGAACAGGTGGTCGCCATTGCTTCTAACATCGGAGGACGGCCAGCCTTGGAG
