>Addgene plasmid #49954 | JA1217 | addgene partial sequence | sequence record 75988 | EF1a-F 5'-TCAAGCCTCAGACAGTGGTTC-3'
AGCGGCCGCCACCATGGCCCCCAAGAAGAAGAGGAAGGTGGGCATTCACCGCGGGGTACCTATGGTGGAC
TTGAGGACACTCGGTTATTCGCAACAGCAACAGGAGAAAATCAAGCCTAAGGTCAGGAGCACCGTCGCGC
AACACCACGAGGCGCTTGTGGGGCATGGCTTCACTCATGCGCATATTGTCGCGCTTTCACAGCACCCTGC
GGCGCTTGGGACGGTGGCTGTCAAATACCAAGATATGATTGCGGCCCTGCCCGAAGCCACGCACGAGGCA
ATTGTAGGGGTCGGTAAACAGTGGTCGGGAGCGCGAGCACTTGAGGCGCTGCTGACTGTGGCGGGTGAGC
TTAGGGGGCCTCCGCTCCAGCTCGACACCGGGCAGCTGCTGAAGATCGCGAAGAGAGGGGGAGTAACAGC
GGTAGAGGCAGTGCACGCCTGGCGCAATGCGCTCACCGGGGCCCCCTTGAACCTGACCCCAGACCAGGTA
GTCGCAATCGCGTCACATGACGGGGGAAAGCAAGCCCTGGAAACCGTGCAAAGGTTGTTGCCGGTCCTTT
GTCAAGACCACGGCCTTACACCGGAGCAAGTCGTGGCCATTGCAAGCAACATCGGTGGCAAACAGGCTCT
TGAGACGGTTCAGAGACTTCTCCCAGTTCTCTGTCAAGCCCACGGGCTGACTCCCGATCAAGTTGTAGCG
ATTGCGTCGAACATTGGAGGGAAACAAGCATTGGAGACTGTCCAACGGCTCCTTCCCGTGTTGTGTCAAG
CCCACGGTTTGACGCCTGCACAAGTGGTCGCCATCGCCAGCCATGATGGCGG
