[The description below was written by a language model from this plasmid's Addgene catalogue record.]
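Description:
JA1217 is an expression plasmid encoding a programmable TALE-TET1CD fusion protein, built on the pJFA344C7 backbone and catalogued under the TALEN vector type, although its effector is a demethylase domain rather than a nuclease. It is propagated in bacteria under ampicillin selection. The record does not state its origin of replication or copy number, and no feature table is provided, so elements such as polyadenylation signals, nuclear localisation signals or epitope tags cannot be confirmed from the information given.

The payload, named Tet1CD HB-1, consists of a custom TALE repeat array joined to the catalytic domain of TET1, the dioxygenase that oxidises 5-methylcytosine and thereby initiates removal of DNA methylation. The repeat array was inserted into the backbone by restriction cloning at BsmBI sites, a type IIS enzyme commonly used for seamless insertion of assembled TALE repeats into a receiving vector that already carries the flanking TALE sequences and the effector domain. The array is designed to recognise a specific site, designated site #1, in the human beta-globin (HBB) gene. Expression is driven by the EF1a promoter, a strong constitutive promoter widely used in mammalian cells, which fits the intended use in human cells.

When expressed, the TALE portion directs the TET1 catalytic domain to the HBB locus, where it demethylates CpG dinucleotides near the binding site. The construct is therefore a tool for targeted epigenome editing, used to test how locus-specific loss of DNA methylation affects expression of an endogenous gene, in this case beta-globin.
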