Addgene plasmid #49954: JA1217
Purpose: Expresses a TALE-TET1CD (catalytic domain of TET1) fusion protein engineered to bind a site in the human beta-globin (HBB) gene and demethylate CpGs adjacent to the binding site
Depositing lab: Keith Joung. Depositing organization: Massachusetts General Hospital. Publication: Targeted DNA demethylation and activation of endogenous genes using programmable TALE-TET1 fusion proteins. Maeder ML, Angstman JF, Richardson ME, Linder SJ, Cascio VM, Tsai SQ, Ho QH, Sander JD, Reyon D, Bernstein BE, Costello JF, Wilkinson MF, Joung JK. Nat Biotechnol. 2013 Oct 9. doi: 10.1038/nbt.2726. PubMed 24108092.
Backbone
  Vector backbone: pJFA344C7
  Backbone manufacturer: Joung lab (Addgene plasmid #49236)
  Vector type: TALEN
Growth in bacteria
  Bacterial resistance: Ampicillin, 100 μg/mL
  Growth temperature: 37°C
  Growth strain: XL1 Blue
  Copy number: Unknown
Gene/Insert
  Gene/Insert name: Tet1CD HB-1 (alt names: HB-1; human beta-globin (HBB) site #1)
  Species: H. sapiens (human)
  Entrez Gene: HBB (a.k.a. CD113t-C, ECYT6, beta-globin)
  Promoter: EF1a
  Cloning method: Restriction Enzyme; 5′ cloning site BsmBI (unknown if destroyed); 3′ cloning site BsmBI (unknown if destroyed)
  Sequencing primers: 5′ EF1a-F 5'-TCAAGCCTCAGACAGTGGTTC-3'; 3′ OJA199 5'-CACCATCACAGCAGTTGG-3'
Terms and licenses: Academic/Nonprofit Terms; Industry Terms: Not Available to Industry
Depositor comments: TALE target site is: TCAACTTCTTATTTGTGTAA. See Supplementary Figure 13 of associated publication for amino acid sequences of backbone and TALE repeat array.
How to cite: JA1217 was a gift from Keith Joung (Addgene plasmid # 49954 ; http://n2t.net/addgene:49954 ; RRID:Addgene_49954)
